>Addgene plasmid #167203 | pSiMPls_N + pSiMPls_C | depositor full sequence | sequence record 324732 | pSiMPls_N
ATCGATGCATAATGTGCCTGTCAAATGGACGAAGCAGGGATTCTGCAAACCCTATGCTACTCCGTCAAGC
CGTCAATTGTCTGATTCGTTACCAATTATGACAACTTGACGGCTACATCATTCACTTTTTCTTCACAACC
GGCACGGAACTCGCTCGGGCTGGCCCCGGTGCATTTTTTAAATACCCGCGAGAAATAGAGTTGATCGTCA
AAACCAACATTGCGACCGACGGTGGCGATAGGCATCCGGGTGGTGCTCAAAAGCAGCTTCGCCTGGCTGA
TACGTTGGTCCTCGCGCCAGCTTAAGACGCTAATCCCTAACTGCTGGCGGAAAAGATGTGACAGACGCGA
CGGCGACAAGCAAACATGCTGTGCGACGCTGGCGATATCAAAATTGCTGTCTGCCAGGTGATCGCTGATG
TACTGACAAGCCTCGCGTACCCGATTATCCATCGGTGGATGGAGCGACTCGTTAATCGCTTCCATGCGCC
GCAGTAACAATTGCTCAAGCAGATTTATCGCCAGCAGCTCCGAATAGCGCCCTTCCCCTTGCCCGGCGTT
AATGATTTGCCCAAACAGGTCGCTGAAATGCGGCTGGTGCGCTTCATCCGGGCGAAAGAACCCCGTATTG
GCAAATATTGACGGCCAGTTAAGCCATTCATGCCAGTAGGCGCGCGGACGAAAGTAAACCCACTGGTGAT
ACCATTCGCGAGCCTCCGGATGACGACCGTAGTGATGAATCTCTCCTGGCGGGAACAGCAAAATATCACC
CGGTCGGCAAACAAATTCTCGTCCCTGATTTTTCACCACCCCCTGACCGCGAATGGTGAGATTGAGAATA
TAACCTTTCATTCCCAGCGGTCGGTCGATAAAAAAATCGAGATAACCGTTGGCCTCAATCGGCGTTAAAC
CCGCCACCAGATGGGCATTAAACGAGTATCCCGGCAGCAGGGGATCATTTTGCGCTTCAGCCATACTTTT
CATACTCCCGCCATTCAGAGAAGAAACCAATTGTCCATATTGCATCAGACATTGCCGTCACTGCGTCTTT
TACTGGCTCTTCTCGCTAACCAAACCGGTAACCCCGCTTATTAAAAGCATTCTGTAACAAAGCGGGACCA
AAGCCATGACAAAAACGCGTAACAAAAGTGTCTATAATCACGGCAGAAAAGTCCACATTGATTATTTGCA
CGGCGTCACACTTTGCTATGCCATAGCATTTTTATCCATAAGATTAGCGGATCCTACCTGACGCTTTTTA
TCGCAACTCTCTACTGTTTCTCCATACCCGTTTTTTTGGGCTAGCGAATTCGAGCTCAAGGCCAGGATGG
TGAGCAAGGGCGAGGAGCTGTTCACCGGGGTGGTGCCCATCCTGGTCGAGCTGGACGGCGACGTAAACGG
CCACAAGTTCAGCGTGTCCGGCGAGGGCGAGGGCGATGCCACCTACGGCAAGCTGACCCTGAAGTTCATC
TGCACCACCGGCAAGCTGCCCGTGCCCTGGCCCACCCTCGTGACCACCCTGACCTACGGCGTGCAGTGCT
TCAGCCGCTACCCCGACCACATGAAGCAGCACGACTTCTTCAAGTCCGCCATGCCCGAAGGCTACGTCCA
GGAGCGCACCATCTTCTTCAAGGACGACGGCAACTACAAGACCCGCGCCGAGGTGAAGTTCGAGGGCGAC
ACCCTGGTGAACCGCATCGAGCTGAAGGGCATCGACTTCAAGGAGGACGGCAACATCCTGGGGCACAAGC
TGGAGTACAACTACAACAGCCACAACGTCTATATCATGGCCGACAAGCAGAAGAACGGCATCAAGGTGAA
CTTCAAGATCCGCCACAACATCGAGGACGGCAGCGTGCAGCTCGCCGACCACTACCAGCAGAACACCCCC
ATCGGCGACGGCCCCGTGCTGCTGCCCGACAACCACTACCTGAGCACCCAGTCCGCCCTGAGCAAAGACC
CCAACGAGAAGCGCGATCACATGGTCCTGCTGGAGTTCGTGACCGCCGCCGGGATCACTCTCGGCATGGA
CGAGCTGTACAAGTAAAAGCTTGGCTGTTTTGGCGGATGAGAGAAGATTTTCAGCCTGATACAGATTAAA
TCAGAACGCAGAAGCGGTCTGATAAAACAGAATTTGCCTGGCGGCAGTAGCGCGGTGGTCCCACCTGACC
CCATGCCGAACTCAGAAGTGAAACGCCGTAGCGCCGATGGTAGTGTGGGGTCTCCCCATGCGAGAGTAGG
GAACTGCCAGGCATCAAATAAAACGAAAGGCTCAGTCGAAAGACTGGGCCTTTCGTTTTATCTGTTGTTT
GTCGGTGAACGCTCTCCTGAGTAGGACAAATCCGCCGGGAGCGGATTTGAACGTTGCGAAGCAACGGCCC
GGAGGGTGGCGGGCAGGACGCCCGCCATAAACTGCCAGGCATCAAATTAAGCAGAAGGCCATCCTGACGG
ATGGCCTTTTTGCGTTTCTACAAACTCTTTTGTTTATTTTTCTAAATACATTCAAATATGTATCCGCTCA
TGAGACAATAACCCTGATAAATGCTTCAATAATATTGAAAAAGGAAGAGTATGAGTATTCAACATTTCCG
TGTCGCCCTTATTCCCTTTTTTGCGGCATTTTGCCTTCCTGTTTTTGCTCACCCAGAAACGCTGGTGAAA
GTAAAAGATGCTGAAGATCAGTTGGGGCAAACTATTAACTGGCGAACTACTTACTCTAGCTTCCCGGCAA
CAATTAATAGACTGGATGGAGGCGGATAAAGTTGCAGGACCACTTCTGCGCTCGGCCCTTCCGGCTGGCT
GGTTTATTGCTGATAAATCTGGAGCCGGTGAGCGTGGGTCTCGCGGTATCATTGCAGCACTGGGGCCAGA
TGGTAAGCCCTCCCGTATCGTAGTTATCTACACGACGGGGAGTCAGGCAACTATGGATGAACGAAATAGA
CAGATCGCTGAGATAGGTGCCTCACTGATTAAGCATTGGTAACTGTCAGACCAAGTTTACTCATATATAC
TTTAGATTGATT
[125 nt withheld, positions 3023-3147]
C
[141 nt withheld, positions 3149-3289]
CCTTTGACGTTGGAGTCCACGTTCTTTAATAGTGGACTCTTGTTCCAAACTTGAACAACACTCAACCCTA
TCTCGGGCTATTCTTTTGATTTATAAGGGATTTTGCCGATTTCGGCCTATTGGTTAAAAAATGAGCTGAT
TTAACAAAAATTTAACGCGAATTTTAACAAAATATTAACGTTTACAATTTAAAAGGATCTAGGTGAAGAT
CCTTTTTGATAATCTCATGACCAAAATCCCTTAACGTGAGTTTTCGTTCCACTGAGCGTCAGACCCCGTA
GAAAAGATCAAAGGATCTTCTTGAGATCCTTTTTTTCTGCGCGTAATCTGCTGCTTGCAAACAAAAAAAC
CACCGCTACCAGCGGTGGTTTGTTTGCCGGATCAAGAGCTACCAACTCTTTTTCCGAAGGTAACTGGCTT
CAGCAGAGCGCAGATACCAAATACTGTCCTTCTAGTGTAGCCGTAGTTAGGCCACCACTTCAAGAACTCT
GTAGCACCGCCTACATACCTCGCTCTGCTAATCCTGTTACCAGTCAGGCATTTGAGAAGCACACGGTCAC
ACTGCTTCCGGTAGTCAATAAACCGGTAAACCAGCAATAGACATAAGCGGCTATTTAACGACCCTGCCCT
GAACCGACGACCGGGTCGAATTTGCTTTCGAATTTCTGCCATTCATCCGCTTATTATCACTTATTCAGGC
GTAGCACCAGGCGTTTAAGGGCACCAATAACTGCCTTAAAAAAATTATTCTTTAACATACAGACACATAC
CTTCTTTCAGACCACCGGAGATGTTCATTTCACCAGTCTGCGTCGGAAACAGGTGTTCTTCGGAACAGAT
GATTTCCTTGCCATCTTCCAGGGTGATTTTGTAAGACTTTTTTTTAGATTTCGGGAAGACGTTCAGAACT
TCGTTGTAACCCGTGTTGCTCAGTACCAGATCACCGACCTGGATGTTGGAAATTTCCTTCATACCCTGCG
GGGTCTGAACCTGGGTTTTCAGATCCAAGCAAGCCGAAGTTTCCAAAAGGTCGTTGATCAAAGCTCGCCG
CGTTGTTTCATCAAGCCTTACGGTCACCGTAACCAGCAAATCAATATCACTGTGTGGCTTCAGGCCGCCA
TCCACTGCGGAGCCGTACAAATGTACGGCCAGCAACGTCGGTTCGAGATGGCGCTCGATGACGCCAACTA
CCTCTGATAGTTGAGTCGATACTTCGGCGATCACCGCTTCCCTCATTTTAGCTTCCTTAGCTCCTGAAAA
TCTCGATAACTCAAAAAATACGCCCGGTAGTGATCTTATTTCATTATGGTGAAAGTTGGAACCTCTTACG
TGCCGATCAACGTCTCATTTTCGCCAAAAGTTGGCCCAGGGCTTCCCGGTATCAACAGGGACACCAGGAT
TTATTTATTCTGCGAAGTGATCTTCCGTCACAGGTATTTATTCGGCGCAAAGTGCGTCGGGTGATGCTGC
CAACTTACTGATTTAGTGTATGATGGTGTTTTTGAGGTGCTCCAGTGGCTTCTGTTTCTATCAGCTGTCC
CTCCTGTTCAGCTACTGACGGGGTGGTGCGTAACGGCAAAAGCACCGCCGGACATCAGCGCTAGCGGAGT
GTATACTGGCTTACTATGTTGGCACTGATGAGGGTGTCAGTGAAGTGCTTCATGTGGCAGGAGAAAAAAG
GCTGCACCGGTGCGTCAGCAGAATATGTGATACAGGATATATTCCGCTTCCTCGCTCACTGACTCGCTAC
GCTCGGTCGTTCGACTGCGGCGAGCGGAAATGGCTTACGAACGGGGCGGAGATTTCCTGGAAGATGCCAG
GAAGATACTTAACAGGGAAGTGAGAGGGCCGCGGCAAAGCCGTTTTTCCATAGGCTCCGCCCCCCTGACA
AGCATCACGAAATCTGACGCTCAAATCAGTGGTGGCGAAACCCGACAGGACTATAAAGATACCAGGCGTT
TCCCCCTGGCGGCTCCCTCGTGCGCTCTCCTGTTCCTGCCTTTCGGTTTACCGGTGTCATTCCGCTGTTA
TGGCCGCGTTTGTCTCATTCCACGCCTGACACTCAGTTCCGGGTAGGCAGTTCGCTCCAAGCTGGACTGT
ATGCACGAACCCCCCGTTCAGTCCGACCGCTGCGCCTTATCCGGTAACTATCGTCTTGAGTCCAACCCGG
AAAGACATGCAAAAGCACCACTGGCAGCAGCCACTGGTAATTGATTTAGAGGAGTTAGTCTTGAAGTCAT
GCGCCGGTTAAGGCTAAACTGAAAGGACAAGTTTTGGTGACTGCGCTCCTCCAAGCCAGTTACCTCGGTT
CAAAGAGTTGGTAGCTCAGAGAACCTTCGAAAAACCGCCCTGCAAGGCGGTTTTTTCGTTTTCAGAGCAA
GAGATTACGCGCAGACCAAAACGATCTCAAGAAGATCATCTTATTAATCAGATAAAATATTTGCTCATGA
GCCCGAAGTGGCGAGCCCGATCTTCCCCATCGGTGATGTCGGCGATATAGGCGCCAGCAACCGCACCTGT
GGCGCCGGTGATGCCGGCCACGATGCGTCCGGCGTAGAGGATCTGCTCATGTTTGACAGCTTATC
Features (pLannotate 1.2.2; 18 found; start..end, strand, type, name):
     96..974     -  CDS            araC: L-arabinose regulatory protein; araC
   1001..1285    +  promoter       araBAD promoter: araBAD; promoter of the L-arabinose operon of E. coli; the araC regulatory gene is transcribed in the opposite direction (Guzman et al., 1995)
   1327..2046    +  CDS            EGFP: the original enhanced GFP (Yang et al., 1996) mammalian codon-optimized
   2136..2251    +  ncRNA          5S rRNA: Accession: RF00001 - 5S ribosomal RNA
   2255..2341    +  terminator     rrnB T1 terminator: Escherichia coli rrnB; transcription terminator T1 from the E. coli rrnB gene
   2433..2460    +  terminator     rrnB T2 terminator: transcription terminator T2 from the E. coli rrnB gene
   2479..2570    +  promoter       AmpR promoter: bla
   2571..2686    +  CDS            AmpR (fragment): β-lactamase; bla; confers resistance to ampicillin, carbenicillin, and related antibiotics
   2687..2981    +  CDS            bla(M) (fragment): β-lactamase lacking the signal sequence; bla(M); allows cytosolic expression of β-lactamase
   3024..3479    +  rep_origin     f1 ori (sequence partly withheld): f1 bacteriophage origin of replication; arrow indicates direction of (+) strand synthesis
   3590..3823    +  rep_origin     ori (fragment): high-copy-number ColE1/pMB1/pBR322/pUC origin of replication
   4300..4525    -  CDS            SmR (fragment): aminoglycoside adenylyltransferase (Murphy, 1985); aadA; confers resistance to spectinomycin and streptomycin
   4526..4628    -  promoter       cat promoter: promoter of the E. coli cat gene encoding chloramphenicol acetyltransferase
   4749..4892    +  mobile_element IS1 (fragment): prokaryotic transposable element IS1
   5011..5066    -  rep_origin     RSF ori (fragment): Plasmids containing the RSF 1030 origin of replication can be propagated in E. coli cells that contain additional plasmids with compatible origins.
   5154..5699    -  rep_origin     p15A ori: Plasmids containing the medium-copy-number p15A origin of replication can be propagated in E. coli cells that contain a second plasmid with the ColE1 origin.
   5732..5852    -  CDS            TcR (fragment): tetracycline efflux protein; tet; confers resistance to tetracycline
   5862..6       +  promoter       tet promoter (fragment) (across the origin): E. coli promoter for tetracycline efflux protein gene
