>Addgene plasmid #167203 | pSiMPls_N + pSiMPls_C | depositor full sequence | sequence record 324733 | pSiMPls_C
GTTTGACAGCTTATCATCGACTGCACGGTGCACCAATGCTTCTGGCGTCAGGCAGCCATCGGAAGCTGTG
GTATGGCTGTGCAGGTCGTAAATCACTGCATAATTCGTGTCGCTCAAGGCGCACTCCCGTTCTGGATAAT
GTTTTTTGCGCCGACATCATAACGGTTCTGGCAAATATTCTGAAATGAGCTGTTGACAATTAATCATCCG
GCTCGTATAATGTGTGGAATTGTGAGCGGATAACAATTTCACACAGGAAACAGACCATGGAATTCGTGTC
TAAGGGCGAAGAGCTGATCAAGGAAAATATGCGTATGAAGGTGGTCATGGAAGGTTCGGTCAACGGCCAC
CAATTCAAATGCACAGGTGAAGGAGAAGGCAGACCGTACGAGGGAGTGCAAACCATGAGGATCAAAGTCA
TCGAGGGAGGACCCCTGCCATTTGCCTTTGACATTCTTGCCACGTCGTTCATGTATGGCAGCCGTACCTT
TATCAAGTACCCGGCCGACATCCCTGATTTCTTTAAACAGTCCTTTCCTGAGGGTTTTACTTGGGAAAGA
GTTACGAGATACGAAGATGGTGGAGTCGTCACCGTCACGCAGGACACCAGCCTTGAGGATGGCGAGCTCG
TCTACAACGTCAAGGTCAGAGGGGTAAACTTTCCCTCCAATGGTCCCGTGATGCAGAAGAAGACCAAGGG
TTGGGAGCCTAATACAGAGATGATGTATCCAGCAGATGGTGGTCTGAGAGGATACACTGACATCGCACTG
AAAGTTGATGGTGGTGGCCATCTGCACTGCAACTTCGTGACAACTTACAGGTCAAAAAAGACCGTCGGGA
ACATCAAGATGCCCGGTGTCCATGCCGTTGATCACCGCCTGGAAAGGATCGAGGAGAGTGACAATGAAAC
CTACGTAGTGCAAAGAGAAGTGGCAGTTGCCAAATACAGCAACCTTGGTGGTGGCATGGACGAGCTGTAC
AAGTAAAAGCTTGGCTGTTTTGGCGGATGAGAGAAGATTTTCAGCCTGATACAGATTAAATCAGAACGCA
GAAGCGGTCTGATAAAACAGAATTTGCCTGGCGGCAGTAGCGCGGTGGTCCCACCTGACCCCATGCCGAA
CTCAGAAGTGAAACGCCGTAGCGCCGATGGTAGTGTGGGGTCTCCCCATGCGAGAGTAGGGAACTGCCAG
GCATCAAATAAAACGAAAGGCTCAGTCGAAAGACTGGGCCTTTCGTTTTATCTGTTGTTTGTCGGTGAAC
GCTCTCCTGAGTAGGACAAATCCGCCGGGAGCGGATTTGAACGTTGCGAAGCAACGGCCCGGAGGGTGGC
GGGCAGGACGCCCGCCATAAACTGCCAGGCATCAAATTAAGCAGAAGGCCATCCTGACGGATGGCCTTTT
TGCGTTTCTACAAACTCTTTTTGTTTATTTTTCTAAATACATTCAAATATGTATCCGCTCATGAGACAAT
AACCCTGATAAATGCTTCAATAATATTGAAAAAGGAAGAGTATGATGCTGAAAAAAATCCTGAAAATCGA
AGAGCTGGATGAACGTGAACTGATCGATATTGAGGTGTCCGGTAACCACCTGTTTTACGCTAACGATATT
CTGACCCACAACTCCCCTGGAGAGAGCGAGATTCTCCGCGCTGTAGAAGTCACCATTGTTGTGCACGACG
ACATCATTCCGTGGCGTTATCCAGCTAAGCGCGAACTGCAATTTGGAGAATGGCAGCGCAATGACATTCT
TGCAGGTATCTTCGAGCCAGCCACGATCGACATTGATCTGGCTATCTTGCTGACAAAAGCAAGAGAACAT
AGCGTTGCCTTGGTAGGTCCAGCGGCGGAGGAACTCTTTGATCCGGTTCCTGAACAGGATCTATTTGAGG
CGCTAAATGAAACCTTAACGCTATGGAACTCGCCGCCCGACTGGGCTGGCGATGAGCGAAATGTAGTGCT
TACGTTGTCCCGCATTTGGTACAGCGCAGTAACCGGCAAAATCGCGCCGAAGGATGTCGCTGCCGACTGG
GCAATGGAGCGCCTGCCGGCCCAGTATCAGCCCGTCATACTTGAAGCTAGACAGGCTTATCTTGGACAAG
AAGAAGATCGCTTGGCCTCGCGCGCAGATCAGTTGGAAGAATTTGTCCACTACGTGAAAGGCGAGATCAC
CAAGGTAGTCGGCAAATAACTGTCAGACCAAGTTTACTCATATATACTTTAGATTGATTTAAAACTTCAT
TTTTAATTTAAAAGGATCTAGGTGAAGATCCTTTTTGATAATCTCATGACCAAAATCCCTTAACGTGAGT
TTTCGTTCCACTGAGCGTCAGACCCCGTAGAAAAGATCAAAGGATCTTCTTGAGATCCTTTTTTTCTGCG
CGTAATCTGCTGCTTGCAAACAAAAAAACCACCGCTACCAGCGGTGGTTTGTTTGCCGGATCAAGAGCTA
CCAACTCTTTTTCCGAAGGTAACTGGCTTCAGCAGAGCGCAGATACCAAATACTGTCCTTCTAGTGTAGC
CGTAGTTAGGCCACCACTTCAAGAACTCTGTAGCACCGCCTACATACCTCGCTCTGCTAATCCTGTTACC
AGTGGCTGCTGCCAGTGGCGATAAGTCGTGTCTTACCGGGTTGGACTCAAGACGATAGTTACCGGATAAG
GCGCAGCGGTCGGGCTGAACGGGGGGTTCGTGCACACAGCCCAGCTTGGAGCGAACGACCTACACCGAAC
TGAGATACCTACAGCGTGAGCTATGAGAAAGCGCCACGCTTCCCGAAGGGAGAAAGGCGGACAGGTATCC
GGTAAGCGGCAGGGTCGGAACAGGAGAGCGCACGAGGGAGCTTCCAGGGGGAAACGCCTGGTATCTTTAT
AGTCCTGTCGGGTTTCGCCACCTCTGACTTGAGCGTCGATTTTTGTGATGCTCGTCAGGGGGGCGGAGCC
TATGGAAAAACGCCAGCAACGCGGCCTTTTTACGGTTCCTGGCCTTTTGCTGGCCTTTTGCTCACATGTT
CTTTCCTGCGTTATCCCCTGATTCTGTGGATAACCGTATTACCGCCTTTGAGTGAGCTGATACCGCTCGC
CGCAGCCGAACGACCGAGCGCAGCGAGTCAGTGAGCGAGGAAGCGGAAGAGCGCCTGATGCGGTATTTTC
TCCTTACGCATCTGTGCGGTATTTCACACCGCATATGGTGCACTCTCAGTACAATCTGCTCTGATGCCGC
ATAGTTAAGCCAGTATACACTCCGCTATCGCTACGTGACTGGGTCATGGCTGCGCCCCGACACCCGCCAA
CACCCGCTGACGCGCCCTGACGGGCTTGTCTGCTCCCGGCATCCGCTTACAGACAAGCTGTGACCGTCTC
CGGGAGCTGCATGTGTCAGAGGTTTTCACCGTCATCACCGAAACGCGCGAGGCAGCAGATCAATTCGCGC
GCGAAGGCGAAGCGGCATGCATTTACGTTGACACCATCGAATGGTGCAAAACCTTTCGCGGTATGGCATG
ATAGCGCCCGGAAGAGAGTCAATTCAGGGTGGTGAATGTGAAACCAGTAACGTTATACGATGTCGCAGAG
TATGCCGGTGTCTCTTATCAGACCGTTTCCCGCGTGGTGAACCAGGCCAGCCACGTTTCTGCGAAAACGC
GGGAAAAAGTGGAAGCGGCGATGGCGGAGCTGAATTACATTCCCAACCGCGTGGCACAACAACTGGCGGG
CAAACAGTCGTTGCTGATTGGCGTTGCCACCTCCAGTCTGGCCCTGCACGCGCCGTCGCAAATTGTCGCG
GCGATTAAATCTCGCGCCGATCAACTGGGTGCCAGCGTGGTGGTGTCGATGGTAGAACGAAGCGGCGTCG
AAGCCTGTAAAGCGGCGGTGCACAATCTTCTCGCGCAACGCGTCAGTGGGCTGATCATTAACTATCCGCT
GGATGACCAGGATGCCATTGCTGTGGAAGCTGCCTGCACTAATGTTCCGGCGTTATTTCTTGATGTCTCT
GACCAGACACCCATCAACAGTATTATTTTCTCCCATGAAGACGGTACGCGACTGGGCGTGGAGCATCTGG
TCGCATTGGGTCACCAGCAAATCGCGCTGTTAGCGGGCCCATTAAGTTCTGTCTCGGCGCGTCTGCGTCT
GGCTGGCTGGCATAAATATCTCACTCGCAATCAAATTCAGCCGATAGCGGAACGGGAAGGCGACTGGAGT
GCCATGTCCGGTTTTCAACAAACCATGCAAATGCTGAATGAGGGCATCGTTCCCACTGCGATGCTGGTTG
CCAACGATCAGATGGCGCTGGGCGCAATGCGCGCCATTACCGAGTCCGGGCTGCGCGTTGGTGCGGATAT
CTCGGTAGTGGGATACGACGATACCGAAGACAGCTCATGTTATATCCCGCCGTCAACCACCATCAAACAG
GATTTTCGCCTGCTGGGGCAAACCAGCGTGGACCGCTTGCTGCAACTCTCTCAGGGCCAGGCGGTGAAGG
GCAATCAGCTGTTGCCCGTCTCACTGGTGAAAAGAAAAACCACCCTGGCGCCCAATACGCAAACCGCCTC
TCCCCGCGCGTTGGCCGATTCATTAATGCAGCTGGCACGACAGGTTTCCCGACTGGAAAGCGGGCAGTGA
GCGCAACGCAATTAATGTGAGTTAGCGCGAATTGATCTG
Features (pLannotate 1.2.2; 15 found; start..end, strand, type, name):
      3..20      +  promoter       tet promoter (fragment): E. coli promoter for tetracycline efflux protein gene
     16..117     -  CDS            yciV (fragment): RNAAM_ECOLI - Also known as trpH From Escherichia coli (strain K12).
    193..222     +  promoter       trc promoter: strong E. coli promoter; hybrid between the trp and lac UV5 promoters
    230..246     +  protein_bind   lac operator: The lac repressor binds to the lac operator to inhibit transcription in E. coli. This inhibition can be relieved by adding lactose or isopropyl-β-D-thiogalactopyranoside (IPTG). lac repressor encoded by lacI
    276..983     +  CDS            mRuby3: mRuby3 is a basic (constitutively fluorescent) red fluorescent protein published in 2016, derived from Entacmaea quadricolor. It has low acid sensitivity.
   1076..1191    +  ncRNA          5S rRNA: Accession: RF00001 - 5S ribosomal RNA
   1195..1281    +  terminator     rrnB T1 terminator: Escherichia coli rrnB; transcription terminator T1 from the E. coli rrnB gene
   1373..1400    +  terminator     rrnB T2 terminator: transcription terminator T2 from the E. coli rrnB gene
   1420..1511    +  promoter       AmpR promoter: bla
   1623..2189    +  CDS            SmR (fragment): aminoglycoside adenylyltransferase (Murphy, 1985); aadA; confers resistance to spectinomycin and streptomycin
   2360..2948    +  rep_origin     ori: high-copy-number ColE1/pMB1/pBR322/pUC origin of replication
   3134..3274    -  misc_feature   bom: basis of mobility region from pBR322
   3376..3416    -  CDS            rop (fragment): Rop protein, which maintains plasmids at low copy number; rop
   3460..3537    +  promoter       lacIq promoter: lacI (mutant); In the lacIq allele, a single base change in the promoter boosts expression of the lacI gene about 10-fold.
   3538..4620    +  CDS            lacI: lac repressor; lacI; The lac repressor binds to the lac operator to inhibit transcription in E. coli. This inhibition can be relieved by adding lactose or isopropyl-β-D-thiogalactopyranoside (IPTG).
