>Addgene plasmid #167203 | pSiMPls_N + pSiMPls_C | addgene full sequence | sequence record 329697 | Addgene NGS Result
ATCTTGAAGTTCACCTTGATGCCGTTCTTCTGCTTGTCGGCCATGATATAGACGTTGTGGCTGTTGTAGT
TGTACTCCAGCTTGTGCCCCAGGATGTTGCCGTCCTCCTTGAAGTCGATGCCCTTCAGCTCGATGCGGTT
CACCAGGGTGTCGCCCTCGAACTTCACCTCGGCGCGGGTCTTGTAGTTGCCGTCGTCCTTGAAGAAGATG
GTGCGCTCCTGGACGTAGCCTTCGGGCATGGCGGACTTGAAGAAGTCGTGCTGCTTCATGTGGTCGGGGT
AGCGGCTGAAGCACTGCACGCCGTAGGTCAGGGTGGTCACGAGGGTGGGCCAGGGCACGGGCAGCTTGCC
GGTGGTGCAGATGAACTTCAGGGTCAGCTTGCCGTAGGTGGCATCGCCCTCGCCCTCGCCGGACACGCTG
AACTTGTGGCCGTTTACGTCGCCGTCCAGCTCGACCAGGATGGGCACCACCCCGGTGAACAGCTCCTCGC
CCTTGCTCACCATCCTGGCCTTGAGCTCGAATTCGCTAGCCCAAAAAAACGGGTATGGAGAAACAGTAGA
GAGTTGCGATAAAAAGCGTCAGGTAGGATCCGCTAATCTTATGGATAAAAATGCTATGGCATAGCAAAGT
GTGACGCCGTGCAAATAATCAATGTGGACTTTTCTGCCGTGATTATAGACACTTTTGTTACGCGTTTTTG
TCATGGCTTTGGTCCCGCTTTGTTACAGAATGCTTTTAATAAGCGGGGTTACCGGTTTGGTTAGCGAGAA
GAGCCAGTAAAAGACGCAGTGACGGCAATGTCTGATGCAATATGGACAATTGGTTTCTTCTCTGAATGGC
GGGAGTATGAAAAGTATGGCTGAAGCGCAAAATGATCCCCTGCTGCCGGGATACTCGTTTAATGCCCATC
TGGTGGCGGGTTTAACGCCGATTGAGGCCAACGGTTATCTCGATTTTTTTATCGACCGACCGCTGGGAAT
GAAAGGTTATATTCTCAATCTCACCATTCGCGGTCAGGGGGTGGTGAAAAATCAGGGACGAGAATTTGTT
TGCCGACCGGGTGATATTTTGCTGTTCCCGCCAGGAGAGATTCATCACTACGGTCGTCATCCGGAGGCTC
GCGAATGGTATCACCAGTGGGTTTACTTTCGTCCGCGCGCCTACTGGCATGAATGGCTTAACTGGCCGTC
AATATTTGCCAATACGGGGTTCTTTCGCCCGGATGAAGCGCACCAGCCGCATTTCAGCGACCTGTTTGGG
CAAATCATTAACGCCGGGCAAGGGGAAGGGCGCTATTCGGAGCTGCTGGCGATAAATCTGCTTGAGCAAT
TGTTACTGCGGCGCATGGAAGCGATTAACGAGTCGCTCCATCCACCGATGGATAATCGGGTACGCGAGGC
TTGTCAGTACATCAGCGATCACCTGGCAGACAGCAATTTTGATATCGCCAGCGTCGCACAGCATGTTTGC
TTGTCGCCGTCGCGTCTGTCACATCTTTTCCGCCAGCAGTTAGGGATTAGCGTCTTAAGCTGGCGCGAGG
ACCAACGTATCAGCCAGGCGAAGCTGCTTTTGAGCACCACCCGGATGCCTATCGCCACCGTCGGTCGCAA
TGTTGGTTTTGACGATCAACTCTATTTCTCGCGGGTATTTAAAAAATGCACCGGGGCCAGCCCGAGCGAG
TTCCGTGCCGGTTGTGAAGAAAAAGTGAATGATGTAGCCGTCAAGTTGTCATAATTGGTAACGAATCAGA
CAATTGACGGCTTGACGGAGTAGCATAGGGTTTGCAGAATCCCTGCTTCGTCCATTTGACAGGCACATTA
TGCATCGATGATAAGCTGTCAAACATGAGCAGATCCTCTACGCCGGACGCATCGTGGCCGGCATCACCGG
CGCCACAGGTGCGGTTGCTGGCGCCTATATCGCCGACATCACCGATGGGGAAGATCGGGCTCGCCACTTC
GGGCTCATGAGCCTAGAAATATTTTATCTGATTAATAAGATGATCTTCTTGAGATCGTTTTGGTCTGCGC
GTAATCTCTTGCTCTGAAAACGAAAAAACCGCCTTGCAGGGCGGTTTTTCGAAGGTTCTCTGAGCTACCA
ACTCTTTGAACCGAGGTAACTGGCTTGGAGGAGCGCAGTCACCAAAACTTGTCCTTTCAGTTTAGCCTTA
ACCGGCGCATGACTTCAAGACTAACTCCTCTAAATCAATTACCAGTGGCTGCTGCCAGTGGTGCTTTTGC
ATGTCTTTCCGGGTTGGACTCAAGACGATAGTTACCGGATAAGGCGCAGCGGTCGGACTGAACGGGGGGT
TCGTGCATACAGTCCAGCTTGGAGCGAACTGCCTACCCGGAACTGAGTGTCAGGCGTGGAATGAGACAAA
CGCGGCCATAACAGCGGAATGACACCGGTAAACCGAAAGGCAGGAACAGGAGAGCGCACGAGGGAGCCGC
CAGGGGGAAACGCCTGGTATCTTTATAGTCCTGTCGGGTTTCGCCACCACTGATTTGAGCGTCAGATTTC
GTGATGCTTGTCAGGGGGGCGGAGCCTATGGAAAAACGGCTTTGCCGCGGCCCTCTCACTTCCCTGTTAA
GTATCTTCCTGGCATCTTCCAGGAAATCTCCGCCCCGTTCGTAAGCCATTTCCGCTCGCCGCAGTCGAAC
GACCGAGCGTAGCGAGTCAGTGAGCGAGGAAGCGGAATATATCCTGTATCACATATTCTGCTGACGCACC
GGTGCAGCCTTTTTTCTCCTGCCACATGAAGCACTTCACTGACACCCTCATCAGTGCCAACATAGTAAGC
CAGTATACACTCCGCTAGCGCTGATGTCCGGCGGTGCTTTTGCCGTTACGCACCACCCCGTCAGTAGCTG
AACAGGAGGGACAGCTGATAGAAACAGAAGCCACTGGAGCACCTCAAAAACACCATCATACACTAAATCA
GTAAGTTGGCAGCATCACCCGACGCACTTTGCGCCGAATAAATACCTGTGACGGAAGATCACTTCGCAGA
ATAAATAAATCCTGGTGTCCCTGTTGATACCGGGAAGCCCTGGGCCAACTTTTGGCGAAAATGAGACGTT
GATCGGCACGTAAGAGGTTCCAACTTTCACCATAATGAAATAAGATCACTACCGGGCGTATTTTTTGAGT
TATCGAGATTTTCAGGAGCTAAGGAAGCTAAAATGAGGGAAGCGGTGATCGCCGAAGTATCGACTCAACT
ATCAGAGGTAGTTGGCGTCATCGAGCGCCATCTCGAACCGACGTTGCTGGCCGTACATTTGTACGGCTCC
GCAGTGGATGGCGGCCTGAAGCCACACAGTGATATTGATTTGCTGGTTACGGTGACCGTAAGGCTTGATG
AAACAACGCGGCGAGCTTTGATCAACGACCTTTTGGAAACTTCGGCTTGCTTGGATCTGAAAACCCAGGT
TCAGACCCCGCAGGGTATGAAGGAAATTTCCAACATCCAGGTCGGTGATCTGGTACTGAGCAACACGGGT
TACAACGAAGTTCTGAACGTCTTCCCGAAATCTAAAAAAAAGTCTTACAAAATCACCCTGGAAGATGGCA
AGGAAATCATCTGTTCCGAAGAACACCTGTTTCCGACGCAGACTGGTGAAATGAACATCTCCGGTGGTCT
GAAAGAAGGTATGTGTCTGTATGTTAAAGAATAATTTTTTTAAGGCAGTTATTGGTGCCCTTAAACGCCT
GGTTGCTACGCCTGAATAAGTGATAATAAGCGGATGAATGGCAGAAATTCGAAAGCAAATTCGACCCGGT
CGTCGGTTCAGGGCAGGGTCGTTAAATAGCCGCTTATGTCTATTGCTGGTTTACCGGTTTATTGACTACC
GGAAGCAGTGTGACCGTGTGCTTCTCAAATGCCTGACTGGTAACAGGATTAGCAGAGCGAGGTATGTAGG
CGGTGCTACAGAGTTCTTGAAGTGGTGGCCTAACTACGGCTACACTAGAAGGACAGTATTTGGTATCTGC
GCTCTGCTGAAGCCAGTTACCTTCGGAAAAAGAGTTGGTAGCTCTTGATCCGGCAAACAAACCACCGCTG
GTAGCGGTGGTTTTTTTGTTTGCAAGCAGCAGATTACGCGCAGAAAAAAAGGATCTCAAGAAGATCCTTT
GATCTTTTCTACGGGGTCTGACGCTCAGTGGAACGAAAACTCACGTTAAGGGATTTTGGTCATGAGATTA
TCAAAAAGGATCTTCACCTAGATCCTTTTAAATTGTAAACGTTAATATTTTGTTAAAATTCGCGTTAAAT
TTTTGTTAAATCAGCTCATTTTTTAACCAATAGGCCGAAATCGGCAAAATCCCTTATAAATCAAAAGAAT
AGCCCGAGATAGGGT
[37 nt withheld, positions 4356-4392]
AAAGAACGTGGACTCCAACGTCAAAGG
[141 nt withheld, positions 4420-4560]
G
[125 nt withheld, positions 4562-4686]
AATCAATCTAAAGTATATATGAGTAAACTTGGTCTGACAGTTACCAATGCTTAATCAGTGAGGCACCTAT
CTCAGCGATCTGTCTATTTCGTTCATCCATAGTTGCCTGACTCCCCGTCGTGTAGATAACTACGATACGG
GAGGGCTTACCATCTGGCCCCAGTGCTGCAATGATACCGCGAGACCCACGCTCACCGGCTCCAGATTTAT
CAGCAATAAACCAGCCAGCCGGAAGGGCCGAGCGCAGAAGTGGTCCTGCAACTTTATCCGCCTCCATCCA
GTCTATTAATTGTTGCCGGGAAGCTAGAGTAAGTAGTTCGCCAGTTAATAGTTTGCTGCACCCAACTGAT
CTTCAGCATCTTTTACTTTCACCAGCGTTTCTGGGTGAGCAAAAACAGGAAGGCAAAATGCCGCAAAAAA
GGGAATAAGGGCGACACGGAAATGTTGAATACTCATACTCTTCCTTTTTCAATATTATTGAAGCATTTAT
CAGGGTTATTGTCTCATGAGCGGATACATATTTGAATGTATTTAGAAAAATAAACAAAAGAGTTTGTAGA
AACGCAAAAAGGCCATCCGTCAGGATGGCCTTCTGCTTAATTTGATGCCTGGCAGTTTATGGCGGGCGTC
CTGCCCGCCACCCTCCGGGCCGTTGCTTCGCAACGTTCAAATCCGCTCCCGGCGGATTTGTCCTACTCAG
GAGAGCGTTCACCGACAAACAACAGATAAAACGAAAGGCCCAGTCTTTCGACTGAGCCTTTCGTTTTATT
TGATGCCTGGCAGTTCCCTACTCTCGCATGGGGAGACCCCACACTACCATCGGCGCTACGGCGTTTCACT
TCTGAGTTCGGCATGGGGTCAGGTGGGACCACCGCGCTACTGCCGCCAGGCAAATTCTGTTTTATCAGAC
CGCTTCTGCGTTCTGATTTAATCTGTATCAGGCTGAAAATCTTCTCTCATCCGCCAAAACAGCCAAGCTT
TTACTTGTACAGCTCGTCCATGCCGAGAGTGATCCCGGCGGCGGTCACGAACTCCAGCAGGACCATGTGA
TCGCGCTTCTCGTTGGGGTCTTTGCTCAGGGCGGACTGGGTGCTCAGGTAGTGGTTGTCGGGCAGCAGCA
CGGGGCCGTCGCCGATGGGGGTGTTCTGCTGGTAGTGGTCGGCGAGCTGCACGCTGCCGTCCTCGATGTT
GTGGCGG
Features (pLannotate 1.2.2; 18 found; start..end, strand, type, name):
    545..829     -  promoter       araBAD promoter: araBAD; promoter of the L-arabinose operon of E. coli; the araC regulatory gene is transcribed in the opposite direction (Guzman et al., 1995)
    856..1734    +  CDS            araC: L-arabinose regulatory protein; araC
   1824..1842    -  promoter       tet promoter (fragment): E. coli promoter for tetracycline efflux protein gene
   1852..1972    +  CDS            TcR (fragment): tetracycline efflux protein; tet; confers resistance to tetracycline
   2009..2554    +  rep_origin     p15A ori: Plasmids containing the medium-copy-number p15A origin of replication can be propagated in E. coli cells that contain a second plasmid with the ColE1 origin.
   2642..2697    +  rep_origin     RSF ori (fragment): Plasmids containing the RSF 1030 origin of replication can be propagated in E. coli cells that contain additional plasmids with compatible origins.
   2816..2959    -  mobile_element IS1 (fragment): prokaryotic transposable element IS1
   3080..3182    +  promoter       cat promoter: promoter of the E. coli cat gene encoding chloramphenicol acetyltransferase
   3183..3408    +  CDS            SmR (fragment): aminoglycoside adenylyltransferase (Murphy, 1985); aadA; confers resistance to spectinomycin and streptomycin
   3886..4119    -  rep_origin     ori (fragment): high-copy-number ColE1/pMB1/pBR322/pUC origin of replication
   4305..4685    -  rep_origin     M13 ori (sequence partly withheld): M13 bacteriophage origin of replication; arrow indicates direction of (+) strand synthesis
   4728..5022    -  CDS            bla(M) (fragment): β-lactamase lacking the signal sequence; bla(M); allows cytosolic expression of β-lactamase
   5023..5142    -  CDS            AmpR (fragment): β-lactamase; bla; confers resistance to ampicillin, carbenicillin, and related antibiotics
   5143..5234    -  promoter       AmpR promoter: bla
   5253..5280    -  terminator     rrnB T2 terminator: transcription terminator T2 from the E. coli rrnB gene
   5372..5458    -  terminator     rrnB T1 terminator: Escherichia coli rrnB; transcription terminator T1 from the E. coli rrnB gene
   5460..5575    -  ncRNA          5S rRNA: Accession: RF00001 - 5S ribosomal RNA
   5667..503     -  CDS            EGFP (across the origin): the original enhanced GFP (Yang et al., 1996) mammalian codon-optimized
