>Addgene plasmid #167203 | pSiMPls_N + pSiMPls_C | addgene full sequence | sequence record 329699 | Addgene NGS Result
GTTTGACAGCTTATCATCGACTGCACGGTGCACCAATGCTTCTGGCGTCAGGCAGCCATCGGAAGCTGTG
GTATGGCTGTGCAGGTCGTAAATCACTGCATAATTCGTGTCGCTCAAGGCGCACTCCCGTTCTGGATAAT
GTTTTTTGCGCCGACATCATAACGGTTCTGGCAAATATTCTGAAATGAGCTGTTGACAATTAATCATCCG
GCTCGTATAATGTGTGGAATTGTGAGCGGATAACAATTTCACACAGGAAACAGACCATGGAATTCGTGTC
TAAGGGCGAAGAGCTGATCAAGGAAAATATGCGTATGAAGGTGGTCATGGAAGGTTCGGTCAACGGCCAC
CAATTCAAATGCACAGGTGAAGGAGAAGGCAGACCGTACGAGGGAGTGCAAACCATGAGGATCAAAGTCA
TCGAGGGAGGACCCCTGCCATTTGCCTTTGACATTCTTGCCACGTCGTTCATGTATGGCAGCCGTACCTT
TATCAAGTACCCGGCCGACATCCCTGATTTCTTTAAACAGTCCTTTCCTGAGGGTTTTACTTGGGAAAGA
GTTACGAGATACGAAGATGGTGGAGTCGTCACCGTCACGCAGGACACCAGCCTTGAGGATGGCGAGCTCG
TCTACAACGTCAAGGTCAGAGGGGTAAACTTTCCCTCCAATGGTCCCGTGATGCAGAAGAAGACCAAGGG
TTGGGAGCCTAATACAGAGATGATGTATCCAGCAGATGGTGGTCTGAGAGGATACACTGACATCGCACTG
AAAGTTGATGGTGGTGGCCATCTGCACTGCAACTTCGTGACAACTTACAGGTCAAAAAAGACCGTCGGGA
ACATCAAGATGCCCGGTGTCCATGCCGTTGATCACCGCCTGGAAAGGATCGAGGAGAGTGACAATGAAAC
CTACGTAGTGCAAAGAGAAGTGGCAGTTGCCAAATACAGCAACCTTGGTGGTGGCATGGACGAGCTGTAC
AAGTAAAAGCTTGGCTGTTTTGGCGGATGAGAGAAGATTTTCAGCCTGATACAGATTAAATCAGAACGCA
GAAGCGGTCTGATAAAACAGAATTTGCCTGGCGGCAGTAGCGCGGTGGTCCCACCTGACCCCATGCCGAA
CTCAGAAGTGAAACGCCGTAGCGCCGATGGTAGTGTGGGGTCTCCCCATGCGAGAGTAGGGAACTGCCAG
GCATCAAATAAAACGAAAGGCTCAGTCGAAAGACTGGGCCTTTCGTTTTATCTGTTGTTTGTCGGTGAAC
GCTCTCCTGAGTAGGACAAATCCGCCGGGAGCGGATTTGAACGTTGCGAAGCAACGGCCCGGAGGGTGGC
GGGCAGGACGCCCGCCATAAACTGCCAGGCATCAAATTAAGCAGAAGGCCATCCTGACGGATGGCCTTTT
TGCGTTTCTACAAACTCTTTTGTTTATTTTTCTAAATACATTCAAATATGTATCCGCTCATGAGACAATA
ACCCTGATAAATGCTTCAATAATATTGAAAAAGGAAGAGTATGATGCTGAAAAAAATCCTGAAAATCGAA
GAGCTGGATGAACGTGAACTGATCGATATTGAGGTGTCCGGTAACCACCTGTTTTACGCTAACGATATTC
TGACCCACAACTCCCCTGGAGAGAGCGAGATTCTCCGCGCTGTAGAAGTCACCATTGTTGTGCACGACGA
CATCATTCCGTGGCGTTATCCAGCTAAGCGCGAACTGCAATTTGGAGAATGGCAGCGCAATGACATTCTT
GCAGGTATCTTCGAGCCAGCCACGATCGACATTGATCTGGCTATCTTGCTGACAAAAGCAAGAGAACATA
GCGTTGCCTTGGTAGGTCCAGCGGCGGAGGAACTCTTTGATCCGGTTCCTGAACAGGATCTATTTGAGGC
GCTAAATGAAACCTTAACGCTATGGAACTCGCCGCCCGACTGGGCTGGCGATGAGCGAAATGTAGTGCTT
ACGTTGTCCCGCATTTGGTACAGCGCAGTAACCGGCAAAATCGCGCCGAAGGATGTCGCTGCCGACTGGG
CAATGGAGCGCCTGCCGGCCCAGTATCAGCCCGTCATACTTGAAGCTAGACAGGCTTATCTTGGACAAGA
AGAAGATCGCTTGGCCTCGCGCGCAGATCAGTTGGAAGAATTTGTCCACTACGTGAAAGGCGAGATCACC
AAGGTAGTCGGCAAATAACTGTCAGACCAAGTTTACTCATATATACTTTAGATTGATTTAAAACTTCATT
TTTAATTTAAAAGGATCTAGGTGAAGATCCTTTTTGATAATCTCATGACCAAAATCCCTTAACGTGAGTT
TTCGTTCCACTGAGCGTCAGACCCCGTAGAAAAGATCAAAGGATCTTCTTGAGATCCTTTTTTTCTGCGC
GTAATCTGCTGCTTGCAAACAAAAAAACCACCGCTACCAGCGGTGGTTTGTTTGCCGGATCAAGAGCTAC
CAACTCTTTTTCCGAAGGTAACTGGCTTCAGCAGAGCGCAGATACCAAATACTGTCCTTCTAGTGTAGCC
GTAGTTAGGCCACCACTTCAAGAACTCTGTAGCACCGCCTACATACCTCGCTCTGCTAATCCTGTTACCA
GTGGCTGCTGCCAGTGGCGATAAGTCGTGTCTTACCGGGTTGGACTCAAGACGATAGTTACCGGATAAGG
CGCAGCGGTCGGGCTGAACGGGGGGTTCGTGCACACAGCCCAGCTTGGAGCGAACGACCTACACCGAACT
GAGATACCTACAGCGTGAGCTATGAGAAAGCGCCACGCTTCCCGAAGGGAGAAAGGCGGACAGGTATCCG
GTAAGCGGCAGGGTCGGAACAGGAGAGCGCACGAGGGAGCTTCCAGGGGGAAACGCCTGGTATCTTTATA
GTCCTGTCGGGTTTCGCCACCTCTGACTTGAGCGTCGATTTTTGTGATGCTCGTCAGGGGGGCGGAGCCT
ATGGAAAAACGCCAGCAACGCGGCCTTTTTACGGTTCCTGGCCTTTTGCTGGCCTTTTGCTCACATGTTC
TTTCCTGCGTTATCCCCTGATTCTGTGGATAACCGTATTACCGCCTTTGAGTGAGCTGATACCGCTCGCC
GCAGCCGAACGACCGAGCGCAGCGAGTCAGTGAGCGAGGAAGCGGAAGAGCGCCTGATGCGGTATTTTCT
CCTTACGCATCTGTGCGGTATTTCACACCGCATATGGTGCACTCTCAGTACAATCTGCTCTGATGCCGCA
TAGTTAAGCCAGTATACACTCCGCTATCGCTACGTGACTGGGTCATGGCTGCGCCCCGACACCCGCCAAC
ACCCGCTGACGCGCCCTGACGGGCTTGTCTGCTCCCGGCATCCGCTTACAGACAAGCTGTGACCGTCTCC
GGGAGCTGCATGTGTCAGAGGTTTTCACCGTCATCACCGAAACGCGCGAGGCAGCAGATCAATTCGCGCG
CGAAGGCGAAGCGGCATGCATTTACGTTGACACCATCGAATGGTGCAAAACCTTTCGCGGTATGGCATGA
TAGCGCCCGGAAGAGAGTCAATTCAGGGTGGTGAATGTGAAACCAGTAACGTTATACGATGTCGCAGAGT
ATGCCGGTGTCTCTTATCAGACCGTTTCCCGCGTGGTGAACCAGGCCAGCCACGTTTCTGCGAAAACGCG
GGAAAAAGTGGAAGCGGCGATGGCGGAGCTGAATTACATTCCCAACCGCGTGGCACAACAACTGGCGGGC
AAACAGTCGTTGCTGATTGGCGTTGCCACCTCCAGTCTGGCCCTGCACGCGCCGTCGCAAATTGTCGCGG
CGATTAAATCTCGCGCCGATCAACTGGGTGCCAGCGTGGTGGTGTCGATGGTAGAACGAAGCGGCGTCGA
AGCCTGTAAAGCGGCGGTGCACAATCTTCTCGCGCAACGCGTCAGTGGGCTGATCATTAACTATCCGCTG
GATGACCAGGATGCCATTGCTGTGGAAGCTGCCTGCACTAATGTTCCGGCGTTATTTCTTGATGTCTCTG
ACCAGACACCCATCAACAGTATTATTTTCTCCCATGAAGACGGTACGCGACTGGGCGTGGAGCATCTGGT
CGCATTGGGTCACCAGCAAATCGCGCTGTTAGCGGGCCCATTAAGTTCTGTCTCGGCGCGTCTGCGTCTG
GCTGGCTGGCATAAATATCTCACTCGCAATCAAATTCAGCCGATAGCGGAACGGGAAGGCGACTGGAGTG
CCATGTCCGGTTTTCAACAAACCATGCAAATGCTGAATGAGGGCATCGTTCCCACTGCGATGCTGGTTGC
CAACGATCAGATGGCGCTGGGCGCAATGCGCGCCATTACCGAGTCCGGGCTGCGCGTTGGTGCGGATATC
TCGGTAGTGGGATACGACGATACCGAAGACAGCTCATGTTATATCCCGCCGTTAACCACCATCAAACAGG
ATTTTCGCCTGCTGGGGCAAACCAGCGTGGACCGCTTGCTGCAACTCTCTCAGGGCCAGGCGGTGAAGGG
CAATCAGCTGTTGCCCGTCTCACTGGTGAAAAGAAAAACCACCCTGGCGCCCAATACGCAAACCGCCTCT
CCCCGCGCGTTGGCCGATTCATTAATGCAGCTGGCACGACAGGTTTCCCGACTGGAAAGCGGGCAGTGAG
CGCAACGCAATTAATGTAAGTTAGCGCGAATTGATCTG
Features (pLannotate 1.2.2; 15 found; start..end, strand, type, name):
      3..20      +  promoter       tet promoter (fragment): E. coli promoter for tetracycline efflux protein gene
     16..117     -  CDS            yciV (fragment): RNAAM_ECOLI - Also known as trpH From Escherichia coli (strain K12).
    193..222     +  promoter       trc promoter: strong E. coli promoter; hybrid between the trp and lac UV5 promoters
    230..246     +  protein_bind   lac operator: The lac repressor binds to the lac operator to inhibit transcription in E. coli. This inhibition can be relieved by adding lactose or isopropyl-β-D-thiogalactopyranoside (IPTG). lac repressor encoded by lacI
    276..983     +  CDS            mRuby3: mRuby3 is a basic (constitutively fluorescent) red fluorescent protein published in 2016, derived from Entacmaea quadricolor. It has low acid sensitivity.
   1076..1191    +  ncRNA          5S rRNA: Accession: RF00001 - 5S ribosomal RNA
   1195..1281    +  terminator     rrnB T1 terminator: Escherichia coli rrnB; transcription terminator T1 from the E. coli rrnB gene
   1373..1400    +  terminator     rrnB T2 terminator: transcription terminator T2 from the E. coli rrnB gene
   1419..1510    +  promoter       AmpR promoter: bla
   1622..2188    +  CDS            SmR (fragment): aminoglycoside adenylyltransferase (Murphy, 1985); aadA; confers resistance to spectinomycin and streptomycin
   2359..2947    +  rep_origin     ori: high-copy-number ColE1/pMB1/pBR322/pUC origin of replication
   3133..3273    -  misc_feature   bom: basis of mobility region from pBR322
   3375..3415    -  CDS            rop (fragment): Rop protein, which maintains plasmids at low copy number; rop
   3459..3536    +  promoter       lacIq promoter: lacI (mutant); In the lacIq allele, a single base change in the promoter boosts expression of the lacI gene about 10-fold.
   3537..4619    +  CDS            lacI: lac repressor; lacI; The lac repressor binds to the lac operator to inhibit transcription in E. coli. This inhibition can be relieved by adding lactose or isopropyl-β-D-thiogalactopyranoside (IPTG).
