[The description below was written by a language model from this plasmid's Addgene catalogue record and pLannotate feature annotations shown in this document.]
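Description:
pSiMPls_N + pSiMPls_C is a pair of bacterial expression plasmids supplied together in one E. coli strain and maintained with a single antibiotic through a split resistance marker (the SiMPl system). The aminoglycoside adenylyltransferase gene (SmR/aadA), which confers spectinomycin and streptomycin resistance, is divided between the two plasmids. Each half is fused to one part of the split gp41-1 intein. pSiMPls_N, built on pBAD33, expresses residues 1–75 joined to the N-intein from the cat promoter. pSiMPls_C, built on pTrc99a, expresses the C-intein joined to residues 76–263 from the AmpR promoter. When both plasmids are in the same cell, protein trans-splicing rebuilds the functional enzyme, so spectinomycin selects for the pair. The depositor states that neither plasmid carries another resistance gene; the bla and tet annotations in the feature tables are only fragments.

The two feature tables correspond to the two plasmids. The 5,883 nt record is pSiMPls_N. It has the p15A origin, araC and the arabinose-inducible araBAD promoter driving EGFP with rrnB terminators, an M13 origin, and the cat promoter followed by the N-terminal SmR fragment. The 4,658 nt record is pSiMPls_C. It has a ColE1/pBR322-type origin with bom, lacIq-driven lacI, and the IPTG-inducible trc promoter with lac operator driving mRuby3, followed by rrnB terminators and the AmpR promoter upstream of the C-terminal SmR fragment. The intein segments themselves are not annotated. The p15A and ColE1 origins are compatible, so both plasmids can coexist. EGFP and mRuby3 sit between restriction sites as independently inducible reporters, and they presumably can be exchanged for genes of interest. The pair is intended for two-plasmid co-expression in E. coli with one antibiotic.
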