Addgene plasmid #167203: pSiMPls_N + pSiMPls_C
Purpose: SiMPl plasmid pair (pSiMPls) for use with spectinomycin/streptomycin
Depositing lab: Barbara Di Ventura. Depositing organization: Albert-Ludwigs-Universitaet Freiburg. Publication: Expanding the SiMPl Plasmid Toolbox for Use with Spectinomycin/Streptomycin. Palanisamy N, Ballestin JB, Di Ventura B. ACS Omega. 2021 May 21;6(22):14148-14153. doi: 10.1021/acsomega.1c00649. eCollection 2021 Jun 8. PubMed 34124437.
Backbone
  Vector backbone: pBAD33 + pTrc99a
  Vector type: Bacterial Expression
Growth in bacteria
  Bacterial resistance: Spectinomycin, 50 μg/mL
  Growth temperature: 37°C
  Growth strain: DH5alpha
  Growth instructions: pSiMPls_N should be co-transformed with pSiMPls_C (or vice versa) in E. coli to get a reconstituted functional aminoglycoside adenylyltransferase thereby conferring resistance towards spectinomycin/streptomycin. The plasmids possess no additional antibiotic resistance gene. Please see the Sequences link for the individual plasmid sequences. An E. coli bacterial stab from Addgene will have both the plasmids pSiMPls_N + pSiMPls_C. Separating individual plasmid backbones will be possible via PCR. Agarose gel electrophoresis can be used to visualize the presence of both the plasmids. But, separating individual plasmids via gel electrophoresis, in our hands, always resulted in cross-contamination of the two backbones. mRuby3 gene was amplified from a construct bought by us from Addgene (ID: 74252).
  Copy number: High Copy
Gene/Insert 1
  Gene/Insert name: EGFP
  Insert size (bp): 720
  Promoter: pBAD
  Cloning method: Restriction Enzyme; 5′ cloning site SacI (unknown if destroyed); 3′ cloning site HindIII (unknown if destroyed)
  Sequencing primers: 5′ gcacggcgtcacactttgctatgcc
Gene/Insert 2
  Gene/Insert name: SmR 1-75 + gp41-1 N-intein
  Species: Synthetic
  Insert size (bp): 492
  Promoter: CAT
  Cloning method: Gibson Cloning
  Sequencing primers: 5′ ccaactttcaccataatgaaataagatcactaccgggcg
Gene/Insert 3
  Gene/Insert name: mRuby3
  Insert size (bp): 711
  Promoter: pTrc
  Cloning method: Restriction Enzyme; 5′ cloning site EcoRI (unknown if destroyed); 3′ cloning site HindIII (unknown if destroyed)
  Sequencing primers: 5′ ttgacaattaatcatccggctcgtataatg
Gene/Insert 4
  Gene/Insert name: gp41-1 C-intein + SmR 76-263
  Species: Synthetic
  Insert size (bp): 678
  Promoter: AmpR
  Cloning method: Gibson Cloning
  Sequencing primers: 5′ NA; 3′ gaagttttaaatcaatctaaagtatatatgag
Terms and licenses: Academic/Nonprofit Terms; Industry Terms: Not Available to Industry
Depositor comments: pSiMPls_N should be co-transformed with pSiMPls_C (or vice versa) in E. coli to get a reconstituted functional aminoglycoside adenylyltransferase thereby conferring resistance towards spectinomycin/streptomycin. The plasmids possess no additional antibiotic resistance gene. Please see the Sequences link for the individual plasmid sequences. An E. coli bacterial stab from Addgene will have both the plasmids pSiMPls_N + pSiMPls_C. Separating individual plasmid backbones will be possible via PCR. Agarose gel electrophoresis can be used to visualize the presence of both the plasmids. But, separating individual plasmids via gel electrophoresis, in our hands, always resulted in cross-contamination of the two backbones. mRuby3 gene was amplified from a construct bought by us from Addgene (ID: 74252).
How to cite: pSiMPls_N + pSiMPls_C was a gift from Barbara Di Ventura (Addgene plasmid # 167203 ; http://n2t.net/addgene:167203 ; RRID:Addgene_167203)
